>Addgene plasmid #32573 | pXcX-3.6TPH-GAL4p65 | addgene partial sequence | sequence record 39865 | GAL4N-term
GGGATCCATGGTGTTTCCTTCTGGGCAGATCTCAAACCAGGCCCTGGCCTTAGCACCGTCCTCTGCCCCA
GTCCTTGCCCAGACCATGGTCCCTTCCTCAGCCATGGTACCTCTGGCTCAGCCCCCAGCTCCTGCCCCAG
TTCTAACCCCGGGTCCTCCCCAGTCCCTGTCTGCACCTGTTCCAAAGAGCACCCAGGCTGGGGAAGGCAC
GCTGTCGGAAGCCCTGCTGCACCTGCAGTTTGATGCTGATGAAGACTTGGGGGCCTTGCTTGGCAACAGC
ACAGACCCAGGAGTGTTCACAGACCTGGCATCTGTGGACAACTCAGAGTTTCAGCAGCTCCTGAACCAGG
GTGTGTCCATGTCTCACTCCACAGCTGAGCCCATGCTGATGGAGTACCCTGAAGCTATAACTCGCCTGGT
GACAGGGTCCCAGAGGCCCCCTGACCCAGCTCCCACACCCCTGGGGACCTCGGGGCTTCCCAATGGTCTC
TCCGGAGATGAAGACTTCTCCTCCATTGCGGACATGGACTTCTCTGCTCTGCTGAGTCAGATCAGCTCCA
GCGGCCAATCTAGACTG
