>Addgene plasmid #32573 | pXcX-3.6TPH-GAL4p65 | addgene partial sequence | sequence record 39866 | BGH-rev 5'-TAGAAGGCACAGTCGAGG-3'
TGTCGACTGATCATCTAGATGCATGCTCGAGCGGCCGCCGTTAAGATACATTGATGAGTTTGGACAAACC
ACAACTAGAATGCAGTGAAAAAAATGCTTTATTTGTGAAATTTGTGATGCTATTGCTTTATTTGTAACCA
TTATAAGCTGCAATAAACAAGTTAACAACAACAATTGCATTCATTTTATGTTTCAGGTTCAGGGGGAGGT
GTGGGAGGTTTTTTAAAGCAAGTAAAACCTCTACAAATGTGGTATGGCTGATTATGATCATGAACAGACT
GTGAGGACTGAGGGGCCTGAAATGAGCCTTGGGACTGTGAATCTAAAATACACAAACAATTAGAATCAGT
AGTTTAACACATTATACACTTAAAAATTGGATCTCCATTCGCCATTCAGGCTGCGCAACTGTTGGGAAGG
GCGATCGAGTGAATTGTAATACGACTCACTATAGGGCGAATTGGGTACACTTACCTGGTACCGGGCCCCC
CCTCGAGGTCGAGCTGCAGTCTAGATTGGCCGCTGGAGCTGATCTGACTCAGCAGAGCAGAGAAGTCCAT
GTCCGCAATGGAGGAGAAGTCTTCATCTCCG
