[The description below was written by a language model from this plasmid's Addgene catalogue record.]
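Description:
pXcX-3.6TPH-GAL4p65 is an adenoviral shuttle plasmid built on the pXcX backbone and catalogued as a mammalian expression/adenoviral vector. It is maintained in E. coli as a low-copy plasmid under ampicillin selection. No feature table is available for this entry, so the bacterial origin, the adenoviral sequences carried by the backbone, and any polyadenylation signal or other regulatory elements flanking the cassette are not stated in the record.

The payload is a 1062 bp insert, Gal4p65, cloned between SpeI and NotI sites that both remain intact. It is listed with both yeast and mouse as source species, consistent with a chimeric transcriptional activator that joins the DNA-binding domain of S. cerevisiae GAL4 to the transactivation domain of the NF-κB p65 subunit. Expression is driven by the promoter named 3.6TPH; the name and the associated publication on serotonergic neurons point to a tryptophan hydroxylase gene promoter fragment, although the record does not spell out its exact origin or length. In such a design, a cell-type-specific but typically weak promoter produces the potent GAL4p65 activator, which can then bind GAL4 recognition (UAS) sites placed upstream of a transgene and amplify its expression while preserving the cell specificity of the original promoter. The responder element is not part of this insert as described.

According to the linked publication title, the construct belongs to a set of adenoviral vectors developed for highly selective gene expression in central serotonergic neurons of the rat brain, applied there to study serotonin release.
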