Addgene plasmid #32573: pXcX-3.6TPH-GAL4p65
Depositing lab: Sergey Kasparov. Depositing organization: University of Bristol. Publication: Adenoviral vectors for highly selective gene expression in central serotonergic neurons reveal quantal characteristics of serotonin release in the rat brain. Benzekhroufa K, Liu B, Tang F, Teschemacher AG, Kasparov S. BMC Biotechnol. 2009 Mar 19;9:23. 10.1186/1472-6750-9-23 PubMed 19298646.
Backbone
  Vector backbone: pXcX
  Vector type: Mammalian Expression, Adenoviral
Growth in bacteria
  Bacterial resistance: Ampicillin, 50 μg/mL
  Growth temperature: 30°C
  Growth strain: DH5alpha
  Copy number: Low Copy
Gene/Insert
  Gene/Insert name: Gal4p65
  Species: M. musculus (mouse), S. cerevisiae (budding yeast)
  Insert size (bp): 1062
  Promoter: 3.6TPH
  Cloning method: Restriction Enzyme; 5′ cloning site SpeI (not destroyed); 3′ cloning site NotI (not destroyed)
  Sequencing primers: 5′ atgaagctactgtcttctatcgaac
Terms and licenses: Academic/Nonprofit Terms; Industry Terms: Not Available to Industry
How to cite: pXcX-3.6TPH-GAL4p65 was a gift from Sergey Kasparov (Addgene plasmid # 32573 ; http://n2t.net/addgene:32573 ; RRID:Addgene_32573)
